Addgene plasmid #143007: TFORF0058
Purpose: Lentiviral vector for overexpressing transcription factor ORFs with unique 24-bp barcodes. Barcodes facilitate identification of transcription factors in pooled screens.
Depositing lab: Feng Zhang. Depositing organization: Broad Institute. Publication: A transcription factor atlas of directed differentiation. Joung J, Ma S, Tay T, Geiger-Schuller KR, Kirchgatterer PC, Verdine VK, Guo B, Arias-Garcia MA, Allen WE, Singh A, Kuksenko O, Abudayyeh OO, Gootenberg JS, Fu Z, Macrae RK, Buenrostro JD, Regev A, Zhang F. Cell. 2023 Jan 5;186(1):209-229.e26. doi: 10.1016/j.cell.2022.11.026. PubMed 36608654.
Backbone
  Vector backbone: pLX_TRC317
  Backbone manufacturer: Broad Institute Genetic Perturbation Platform
  Backbone size w/o insert (bp): 8264
  Vector type: Mammalian Expression, Lentiviral
  Selectable markers: Puromycin
Growth in bacteria
  Bacterial resistance: Ampicillin, 100 μg/mL
  Growth temperature: 37°C
  Growth strain: NEB Stable
  Copy number: High Copy
Gene/Insert
  Gene/Insert name: MAF
  Species: H. sapiens (human)
  Insert size (bp): 1313
  Entrez Gene: MAF (a.k.a. AYGRP, CCA4, CTRCT21, c-MAF)
  Promoter: EF1a
  Cloning method: Unknown
  Sequencing primers: 5′ GGGTGGAGACTGAAGTTAGGCCAG; 3′ CACATAGCGTAAAAGGAGCAACATAG
Terms and licenses: Academic/Nonprofit Terms; Industry Terms: Not Available to Industry
Depositor comments: NM_005360,ENST00000326043 . The transcription factor ORF portion of this plasmid was synthesized by Genewiz. Please test multiple small colonies in case of plasmid recombination. To make this collection available in a timely manner, a portion of this collection was not fully sequenced by Addgene. If an Addgene verified full plasmid sequence is not available, please contact us prior to placing an order to request the full sequence.
How to cite: TFORF0058 was a gift from Feng Zhang (Addgene plasmid # 143007 ; http://n2t.net/addgene:143007 ; RRID:Addgene_143007)
