[The description below was written by a language model from this plasmid's Addgene catalogue record and pLannotate feature annotations shown in this document.]
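Description:
TFORF0058 is a third-generation-style, self-inactivating lentiviral expression plasmid built on the pLX_TRC317 backbone, designed to overexpress the human transcription factor MAF (c-MAF) in mammalian cells. In bacteria it is maintained through a high-copy ColE1/pUC-type origin with ampicillin resistance (AmpR under its own bla promoter). The backbone also carries an f1 origin and remnants of a lac/lacZα cloning region flanked by T7 and T3 promoters. The depositor warns that the plasmid can recombine, as is common for LTR-containing vectors, and a recombination-limiting strain is listed for growth.

The viral genome is transcribed from an RSV promoter fused to a truncated HIV-1 5' LTR, followed by the Ψ packaging signal with a partial gag sequence, the RRE for Rev-dependent nuclear export, and a cPPT/CTS element that aids nuclear import of the reverse-transcribed genome. Within the transfer cassette, an SV40 early promoter drives puromycin N-acetyltransferase for selection of transduced cells. The strong constitutive EF-1α promoter drives the synthesized MAF ORF. The annotated coding region is somewhat shorter than the 1313 bp listed for the insert, which presumably includes flanking sequence. Downstream lie a WPRE, which enhances transcript stability and expression, and the ΔU3 3' LTR, which inactivates LTR promoter activity after integration. An SV40 poly(A) signal follows outside the LTR. According to the record, each ORF in this collection is paired with a unique 24-bp barcode, although the barcode is not annotated in the feature table. A short U6 promoter fragment detected between the ORF and the WPRE is probably a residual or primer-binding sequence rather than a functional promoter. The plasmid belongs to a barcoded transcription factor ORF library used in pooled overexpression screens, such as directed-differentiation studies, where the barcode identifies which factor each cell received.
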