Features (pLannotate 1.2.2; 31 found; start..end, strand, type, name):
      1..1179    +  promoter       EF-1α promoter: strong constitutive promoter for human elongation factor EF-1α
   1196..2314    +  CDS            MAF: MAF_HUMAN - Experimental evidence at protein level: Swiss-Prot protein existence level 1. Acts as a transcriptional activator or repressor. Involved in embryonic lens fiber cell development. Recruits the transcriptional coactivators CREBBP and/or EP300 to crystallin promoters leading to up- regulation of crystallin gene during lens fiber cell differentiation. Activates the expression of IL4 in T helper 2 (Th2) cells. Increases T- cell susceptibility to apoptosis by interacting with MYB and decreasing BCL2 expression. Together with PAX6, transactivates strongly the glucagon gene promoter throug
   2420..2473    +  promoter       U6 promoter (fragment): RNA polymerase III promoter for human U6 snRNA
   2515..3103    +  misc_feature   WPRE: woodchuck hepatitis virus posttranscriptional regulatory element
   3154..3173    +  misc_feature   cPPT/CTS (fragment): central polypurine tract and central termination sequence of HIV-1
   3175..3408    +  LTR            3' LTR (ΔU3): self-inactivating 3' long terminal repeat (LTR) from HIV-1
   3486..3607    +  polyA_signal   SV40 poly(A) signal: SV40 polyadenylation signal
   3647..3782    +  rep_origin     SV40 ori: SV40 origin of replication
   3803..3821    -  promoter       T7 promoter: promoter for bacteriophage T7 RNA polymerase
   3829..3984    +  CDS            lacZα (fragment): LacZα fragment of β-galactosidase; lacZ fragment
   3989..4417    +  rep_origin     f1 ori (sequence partly withheld): f1 bacteriophage origin of replication; arrow indicates direction of (+) strand synthesis
   4470..4574    +  promoter       AmpR promoter: bla
   4575..5435    +  CDS            AmpR: β-lactamase; bla; confers resistance to ampicillin, carbenicillin, and related antibiotics
   5606..6194    +  rep_origin     ori: high-copy-number ColE1/pMB1/pBR322/pUC origin of replication
   6377..6469    +  CDS            lacI (fragment): lac repressor; lacI; The lac repressor binds to the lac operator to inhibit transcription in E. coli. This inhibition can be relieved by adding lactose or isopropyl-β-D-thiogalactopyranoside (IPTG).
   6482..6503    +  protein_bind   CAP binding site: CAP binding activates transcription in the presence of cAMP. E. coli catabolite activator protein
   6518..6548    +  promoter       lac promoter: promoter for the E. coli lac operon
   6556..6572    +  protein_bind   lac operator: The lac repressor binds to the lac operator to inhibit transcription in E. coli. This inhibition can be relieved by adding lactose or isopropyl-β-D-thiogalactopyranoside (IPTG). lac repressor encoded by lacI
   6617..6635    +  promoter       T3 promoter: promoter for bacteriophage T3 RNA polymerase
   6663..6889    +  promoter       RSV promoter: Rous sarcoma virus enhancer/promoter
   6890..7070    +  LTR            5' LTR (truncated): truncated 5' long terminal repeat (LTR) from HIV-1
   7117..7242    +  misc_feature   HIV-1 Ψ: packaging signal of human immunodeficiency virus type 1
   7226..7589    +  CDS            HIV-1 gag (fragment): gag protein from human immunodeficiency virus 1; gag
   7735..7968    +  misc_feature   RRE: The Rev response element (RRE) of HIV-1 allows for Rev-dependent mRNA export from the nucleus to the cytoplasm.
   8345..8371    +  CDS            Rev (fragment): human immunodeficiency virus 1 (HIV-1) Rev protein; rev; enhances nuclear export of unspliced and incompletely spliced viral mRNAs
   8378..8401    +  promoter       SV40 promoter (fragment): SV40 early promoter
   8402..8473    +  promoter       SV40 promoter (fragment): SV40 enhancer and early promoter
   8497..8632    +  rep_origin     SV40 ori: SV40 origin of replication
   8678..9274    +  CDS            PuroR (fragment): puromycin N-acetyltransferase; pac from Streptomyces; confers resistance to puromycin
   9323..9440    +  misc_feature   cPPT/CTS: central polypurine tract and central termination sequence of HIV-1
   9505..9571    +  CDS            small t antigen (fragment): SV40 (simian virus 40) small t antigen
>Addgene plasmid #143007 | TFORF0058 | addgene full sequence | sequence record 408960 | Addgene NGS Result
GGCTCCGGTGCCCGTCAGTGGGCAGAGCGCACATCGCCCACAGTCCCCGAGAAGTTGGGGGGAGGGGTCG
GCAATTGAACCGGTGCCTAGAGAAGGTGGCGCGGGGTAAACTGGGAAAGTGATGTCGTGTACTGGCTCCG
CCTTTTTCCCGAGGGTGGGGGAGAACCGTATATAAGTGCAGTAGTCGCCGTGAACGTTCTTTTTCGCAAC
GGGTTTGCCGCCAGAACACAGGTAAGTGCCGTGTGTGGTTCCCGCGGGCCTGGCCTCTTTACGGGTTATG
GCCCTTGCGTGCCTTGAATTACTTCCACCTGGCTGCAGTACGTGATTCTTGATCCCGAGCTTCGGGTTGG
AAGTGGGTGGGAGAGTTCGAGGCCTTGCGCTTAAGGAGCCCCTTCGCCTCGTGCTTGAGTTGAGGCCTGG
CCTGGGCGCTGGGGCCGCCGCGTGCGAATCTGGTGGCACCTTCGCGCCTGTCTCGCTGCTTTCGATAAGT
CTCTAGCCATTTAAAATTTTTGATGACCTGCTGCGACGCTTTTTTTCTGGCAAGATAGTCTTGTAAATGC
GGGCCAAGATCTGCACACTGGTATTTCGGTTTTTGGGGCCGCGGGCGGCGACGGGGCCCGTGCGTCCCAG
CGCACATGTTCGGCGAGGCGGGGCCTGCGAGCGCGGCCACCGAGAATCGGACGGGGGTAGTCTCAAGCTG
GCCGGCCTGCTCTGGTGCCTGGCCTCGCGCCGCCGTGTATCGCCCCGCCCTGGGCGGCAAGGCTGGCCCG
GTCGGCACCAGTTGCGTGAGCGGAAAGATGGCCGCTTCCCGGCCCTGCTGCAGGGAGCTCAAAATGGAGG
ACGCGGCGCTCGGGAGAGCGGGCGGGTGAGTCACCCACACAAAGGAAAAGGGCCTTTCCGTCCTCAGCCG
TCGCTTCATGTGACTCCACGGAGTACCGGGCGCCGTCCAGGCACCTCGATTAGTTCTCGAGCTTTTGGAG
TACGTCGTCTTTAGGTTGGGGGGAGGGGTTTTATGCGATGGAGTTTCCCCACACTGAGTGGGTGGAGACT
GAAGTTAGGCCAGCTTGGCACTTGATGTAATTCTCCTTGGAATTTGCCCTTTTTGAGTTTGGATCTTGGT
TCATTCTCAAGCCTCAGACAGTGGTTCAAAGTTTTTTTCTTCCATTTCAGGTGTCGTGAGGCTAGCACCG
CCACCATGGCATCAGAACTGGCAATGAGCAACTCCGACCTGCCCACCAGTCCCCTGGCCATGGAATATGT
TAATGACTTCGATCTGATGAAGTTTGAAGTGAAAAAGGAACCGGTGGAGACCGACCGCATCATCAGCCAG
TGCGGCCGTCTCATCGCCGGGGGCTCGCTGTCCTCCACCCCCATGAGCACGCCGTGCAGCTCGGTGCCCC
CTTCCCCCAGCTTCTCGGCGCCCAGCCCGGGCTCGGGCAGCGAGCAGAAGGCGCACCTGGAAGACTACTA
CTGGATGACCGGCTACCCGCAGCAGCTGAACCCCGAGGCGCTGGGCTTCAGCCCCGAGGACGCGGTCGAG
GCGCTCATCAGCAACAGCCACCAGCTCCAGGGCGGCTTCGATGGCTACGCGCGCGGGGCGCAGCAGCTGG
CCGCGGCGGCCGGGGCCGGTGCCGGCGCCTCCTTGGGCGGCAGCGGCGAGGAGATGGGCCCCGCCGCCGC
CGTGGTGTCCGCCGTGATCGCCGCGGCCGCCGCGCAGAGCGGCGCGGGCCCGCACTACCACCACCACCAC
CACCACGCCGCCGGCCACCACCACCACCCGACGGCCGGCGCGCCCGGCGCCGCGGGCAGCGCGGCCGCCT
CGGCCGGTGGCGCTGGGGGCGCGGGCGGCGGTGGCCCGGCCAGCGCTGGGGGCGGCGGCGGCGGCGGCGG
CGGCGGAGGCGGCGGGGGCGCGGCGGGGGCGGGGGGCGCCCTGCACCCGCACCACGCCGCCGGCGGCCTG
CACTTCGACGACCGCTTCTCCGACGAGCAGCTGGTGACCATGTCTGTGCGCGAGCTGAACCGGCAGCTGC
GCGGGGTCAGCAAGGAGGAGGTGATCCGGCTGAAGCAGAAGAGGCGGACCCTGAAAAACCGCGGCTATGC
CCAGTCCTGCCGCTTCAAGAGGGTGCAGCAGAGACACGTCCTGGAGTCGGAGAAGAACCAGCTGCTGCAG
CAAGTCGACCACCTCAAGCAGGAGATCTCCAGGCTGGTGCGCGAGAGGGACGCGTACAAGGAGAAATACG
AGAAGTTGGTGAGCAGCGGCTTCCGAGAAAACGGCTCGAGCAGCGACAACCCGTCCTCTCCCGAGTTTTT
CATAACTGAGCCCACTCGCAAGTTGGAGCCATCAGTGGGATACGCCACATTTTGGAAGCCCCAGCATCGT
GTACTTACCAGTGTGTTCACAAAATAGTAATGAACTAGTCCGTAACTTGAAAGTATTTCGATTTCTTGGC
TTTATATATCTTGTGGAAAGGACGAGTACCAACTATCTAAGCAGGGTGAACGCGTTAAGTCGACAATCAA
CCTCTGGATTACAAAATTTGTGAAAGATTGACTGGTATTCTTAACTATGTTGCTCCTTTTACGCTATGTG
GATACGCTGCTTTAATGCCTTTGTATCATGCTATTGCTTCCCGTATGGCTTTCATTTTCTCCTCCTTGTA
TAAATCCTGGTTGCTGTCTCTTTATGAGGAGTTGTGGCCCGTTGTCAGGCAACGTGGCGTGGTGTGCACT
GTGTTTGCTGACGCAACCCCCACTGGTTGGGGCATTGCCACCACCTGTCAGCTCCTTTCCGGGACTTTCG
CTTTCCCCCTCCCTATTGCCACGGCGGAACTCATCGCCGCCTGCCTTGCCCGCTGCTGGACAGGGGCTCG
GCTGTTGGGCACTGACAATTCCGTGGTGTTGTCGGGGAAATCATCGTCCTTTCCTTGGCTGCTCGCCTGT
GTTGCCACCTGGATTCTGCGCGGGACGTCCTTCTGCTACGTCCCTTCGGCCCTCAATCCAGCGGACCTTC
CTTCCCGCGGCCTGCTGCCGGCTCTGCGGCCTCTTCCGCGTCTTCGCCTTCGCCCTCAGACGAGTCGGAT
CTCCCTTTGGGCCGCCTCCCCGCGTCGACTTTAAGACCAATGACTTACAAGGCAGCTGTAGATCTTAGCC
ACTTTTTAAAAGAAAAGGGGGGACTGGAAGGGCTAATTCACTCCCAACGAAGACAAGATCTGCTTTTTGC
TTGTACTGGGTCTCTCTGGTTAGACCAGATCTGAGCCTGGGAGCTCTCTGGCTAACTAGGGAACCCACTG
CTTAAGCCTCAATAAAGCTTGCCTTGAGTGCTTCAAGTAGTGTGTGCCCGTCTGTTGTGTGACTCTGGTA
ACTAGAGATCCCTCAGACCCTTTTAGTCAGTGTGGAAAATCTCTAGCAGTACGTATAGTAGTTCATGTCA
TCTTATTATTCAGTATTTATAACTTGCAAAGAAATGAATATCAGAGAGTGAGAGGAACTTGTTTATTGCA
GCTTATAATGGTTACAAATAAAGCAATAGCATCACAAATTTCACAAATAAAGCATTTTTTTCACTGCATT
CTAGTTGTGGTTTGTCCAAACTCATCAATGTATCTTATCATGTCTGGCTCTAGCTATCCCGCCCCTAACT
CCGCCCATCCCGCCCCTAACTCCGCCCAGTTCCGCCCATTCTCCGCCCCATGGCTGACTAATTTTTTTTA
TTTATGCAGAGGCCGAGGCCGCCTCGGCCTCTGAGCTATTCCAGAAGTAGTGAGGAGGCTTTTTTGGAGG
CCTAGGGACGTACCCAATTCGCCCTATAGTGAGTCGTATTACGCGCGCTCACTGGCCGTCGTTTTACAAC
GTCGTGACTGGGAAAACCCTGGCGTTACCCAACTTAATCGCCTTGCAGCACATCCCCCTTTCGCCAGCTG
GCGTAATAGCGAAGAGGCCCGCACCGATCGCCCTTCCCAACAGTTGCGCAGCCTGAATGGCGAATGGG
[124 nt withheld, positions 3989-4112]
C
[91 nt withheld, positions 4114-4204]
A
[49 nt withheld, positions 4206-4254]
CCTTTGACGTTGGAGTCCACGTTCTTT
[37 nt withheld, positions 4282-4318]
ACCCTATCTCGGTCTATTCTTTTGATTTATAAGGGATTTTGCCGATTTCGGCCTATTGGTTAAAAAATGA
GCTGATTTAACAAAAATTTAACGCGAATTTTAACAAAATATTAACGCTTACAATTTAGGTGGCACTTTTC
GGGGAAATGTGCGCGGAACCCCTATTTGTTTATTTTTCTAAATACATTCAAATATGTATCCGCTCATGAG
ACAATAACCCTGATAAATGCTTCAATAATATTGAAAAAGGAAGAGTATGAGTATTCAACATTTCCGTGTC
GCCCTTATTCCCTTTTTTGCGGCATTTTGCCTTCCTGTTTTTGCTCACCCAGAAACGCTGGTGAAAGTAA
AAGATGCTGAAGATCAGTTGGGTGCACGAGTGGGTTACATCGAACTGGATCTCAACAGCGGTAAGATCCT
TGAGAGTTTTCGCCCCGAAGAACGTTTTCCAATGATGAGCACTTTTAAAGTTCTGCTATGTGGCGCGGTA
TTATCCCGTATTGACGCCGGGCAAGAGCAACTCGGTCGCCGCATACACTATTCTCAGAATGACTTGGTTG
AGTACTCACCAGTCACAGAAAAGCATCTTACGGATGGCATGACAGTAAGAGAATTATGCAGTGCTGCCAT
AACCATGAGTGATAACACTGCGGCCAACTTACTTCTGACAACGATCGGAGGACCGAAGGAGCTAACCGCT
TTTTTGCACAACATGGGGGATCATGTAACTCGCCTTGATCGTTGGGAACCGGAGCTGAATGAAGCCATAC
CAAACGACGAGCGTGACACCACGATGCCTGTAGCAATGGCAACAACGTTGCGCAAACTATTAACTGGCGA
ACTACTTACTCTAGCTTCCCGGCAACAATTAATAGACTGGATGGAGGCGGATAAAGTTGCAGGACCACTT
CTGCGCTCGGCCCTTCCGGCTGGCTGGTTTATTGCTGATAAATCTGGAGCCGGTGAGCGTGGGTCTCGCG
GTATCATTGCAGCACTGGGGCCAGATGGTAAGCCCTCCCGTATCGTAGTTATCTACACGACGGGGAGTCA
GGCAACTATGGATGAACGAAATAGACAGATCGCTGAGATAGGTGCCTCACTGATTAAGCATTGGTAACTG
TCAGACCAAGTTTACTCATATATACTTTAGATTGATTTAAAACTTCATTTTTAATTTAAAAGGATCTAGG
TGAAGATCCTTTTTGATAATCTCATGACCAAAATCCCTTAACGTGAGTTTTCGTTCCACTGAGCGTCAGA
CCCCGTAGAAAAGATCAAAGGATCTTCTTGAGATCCTTTTTTTCTGCGCGTAATCTGCTGCTTGCAAACA
AAAAAACCACCGCTACCAGCGGTGGTTTGTTTGCCGGATCAAGAGCTACCAACTCTTTTTCCGAAGGTAA
CTGGCTTCAGCAGAGCGCAGATACCAAATACTGTTCTTCTAGTGTAGCCGTAGTTAGGCCACCACTTCAA
GAACTCTGTAGCACCGCCTACATACCTCGCTCTGCTAATCCTGTTACCAGTGGCTGCTGCCAGTGGCGAT
AAGTCGTGTCTTACCGGGTTGGACTCAAGACGATAGTTACCGGATAAGGCGCAGCGGTCGGGCTGAACGG
GGGGTTCGTGCACACAGCCCAGCTTGGAGCGAACGACCTACACCGAACTGAGATACCTACAGCGTGAGCT
ATGAGAAAGCGCCACGCTTCCCGAAGGGAGAAAGGCGGACAGGTATCCGGTAAGCGGCAGGGTCGGAACA
GGAGAGCGCACGAGGGAGCTTCCAGGGGGAAACGCCTGGTATCTTTATAGTCCTGTCGGGTTTCGCCACC
TCTGACTTGAGCGTCGATTTTTGTGATGCTCGTCAGGGGGGCGGAGCCTATGGAAAAACGCCAGCAACGC
GGCCTTTTTACGGTTCCTGGCCTTTTGCTGGCCTTTTGCTCACATGTTCTTTCCTGCGTTATCCCCTGAT
TCTGTGGATAACCGTATTACCGCCTTTGAGTGAGCTGATACCGCTCGCCGCAGCCGAACGACCGAGCGCA
GCGAGTCAGTGAGCGAGGAAGCGGAAGAGCGCCCAATACGCAAACCGCCTCTCCCCGCGCGTTGGCCGAT
TCATTAATGCAGCTGGCACGACAGGTTTCCCGACTGGAAAGCGGGCAGTGAGCGCAACGCAATTAATGTG
AGTTAGCTCACTCATTAGGCACCCCAGGCTTTACACTTTATGCTTCCGGCTCGTATGTTGTGTGGAATTG
TGAGCGGATAACAATTTCACACAGGAAACAGCTATGACCATGATTACGCCAAGCGCGCAATTAACCCTCA
CTAAAGGGAACAAAAGCTGGAGCTGCAAGCTTAATGTAGTCTTATGCAATACTCTTGTAGTCTTGCAACA
TGGTAACGATGAGTTAGCAACATGCCTTACAAGGAGAGAAAAAGCACCGTGCATGCCGATTGGTGGAAGT
AAGGTGGTACGATCGTGCCTTATTAGGAAGGCAACAGACGGGTCTGACATGGATTGGACGAACCACTGAA
TTGCCGCATTGCAGAGATATTGTATTTAAGTGCCTAGCTCGATACATAAACGGGTCTCTCTGGTTAGACC
AGATCTGAGCCTGGGAGCTCTCTGGCTAACTAGGGAACCCACTGCTTAAGCCTCAATAAAGCTTGCCTTG
AGTGCTTCAAGTAGTGTGTGCCCGTCTGTTGTGTGACTCTGGTAACTAGAGATCCCTCAGACCCTTTTAG
TCAGTGTGGAAAATCTCTAGCAGTGGCGCCCGAACAGGGACTTGAAAGCGAAAGGGAAACCAGAGGAGCT
CTCTCGACGCAGGACTCGGCTTGCTGAAGCGCGCACGGCAAGAGGCGAGGGGCGGCGACTGGTGAGTACG
CCAAAAATTTTGACTAGCGGAGGCTAGAAGGAGAGAGATGGGTGCGAGAGCGTCAGTATTAAGCGGGGGA
GAATTAGATCGCGATGGGAAAAAATTCGGTTAAGGCCAGGGGGAAAGAAAAAATATAAATTAAAACATAT
AGTATGGGCAAGCAGGGAGCTAGAACGATTCGCAGTTAATCCTGGCCTGTTAGAAACATCAGAAGGCTGT
AGACAAATACTGGGACAGCTACAACCATCCCTTCAGACAGGATCAGAAGAACTTAGATCATTATATAATA
CAGTAGCAACCCTCTATTGTGTGCATCAAAGGATAGAGATAAAAGACACCAAGGAAGCTTTAGACAAGAT
AGAGGAAGAGCAAAACAAAAGTAAGACCACCGCACAGCAAGCGGCCGCTGATCTTCAGACCTGGAGGAGG
AGATATGAGGGACAATTGGAGAAGTGAATTATATAAATATAAAGTAGTAAAAATTGAACCATTAGGAGTA
GCACCCACCAAGGCAAAGAGAAGAGTGGTGCAGAGAGAAAAAAGAGCAGTGGGAATAGGAGCTTTGTTCC
TTGGGTTCTTGGGAGCAGCAGGAAGCACTATGGGCGCAGCGTCAATGACGCTGACGGTACAGGCCAGACA
ATTATTGTCTGGTATAGTGCAGCAGCAGAACAATTTGCTGAGGGCTATTGAGGCGCAACAGCATCTGTTG
CAACTCACAGTCTGGGGCATCAAGCAGCTCCAGGCAAGAATCCTGGCTGTGGAAAGATACCTAAAGGATC
AACAGCTCCTGGGGATTTGGGGTTGCTCTGGAAAACTCATTTGCACCACTGCTGTGCCTTGGAATGCTAG
TTGGAGTAATAAATCTCTGGAACAGATTTGGAATCACACGACCTGGATGGAGTGGGACAGAGAAATTAAC
AATTACACAAGCTTAATACACTCCTTAATTGAAGAATCGCAAAACCAGCAAGAAAAGAATGAACAAGAAT
TATTGGAATTAGATAAATGGGCAAGTTTGTGGAATTGGTTTAACATAACAAATTGGCTGTGGTATATAAA
ATTATTCATAATGATAGTAGGAGGCTTGGTAGGTTTAAGAATAGTTTTTGCTGTACTTTCTATAGTGAAT
AGAGTTAGGCAGGGATATTCACCATTATCGTTTCAGACCCACCTCCCAACCCCGAGGGGACCCATGCATT
GCATCTCAATTAGTCAGCAACCAGGTGTGGAAAGTCCCCAGGCTCCCCAGCAGGCAGAAGTATGCAAAGC
ATGCGTCTCAATTAGTCAGCAACCATAGTCCCGCCCCTAACTCCGCCCATCCCGCCCCTAACTCCGCCCA
GTTCCGCCCATTCTCCGCCCCATGGCTGACTAATTTTTTTTATTTATGCAGAGGCCGAGGCCGCCTCGGC
CTCTGAGCTATTCCAGAAGTAGTGAGGAGGCTTTTTTGGAGGCCTAGGCTTTTGCAAAAAGCTTTCTAGA
GGTACCACCGGAGCTTACCATGACCGAGTACAAGCCCACGGTGCGCCTCGCCACCCGCGACGACGTCCCC
AGGGCCGTACGCACCCTCGCCGCCGCGTTCGCCGACTACCCCGCCACGCGCCACACCGTCGATCCGGACC
GCCACATCGAGCGGGTCACCGAGCTGCAAGAACTCTTCCTCACGCGCGTCGGGCTCGACATCGGCAAGGT
GTGGGTCGCGGACGACGGCGCCGCCGTGGCGGTCTGGACCACGCCGGAGAGCGTCGAAGCGGGGGCGGTG
TTCGCCGAGATCGGCCCGCGCATGGCCGAGTTGAGCGGTTCCCGGCTGGCCGCGCAGCAACAGATGGAAG
GCCTCCTGGCGCCGCACCGGCCCAAGGAGCCCGCGTGGTTCCTGGCCACCGTCGGCGTCTCGCCCGACCA
CCAGGGCAAGGGTCTGGGCAGCGCCGTCGTGCTCCCCGGAGTGGAGGCGGCCGAGCGCGCCGGGGTGCCC
GCCTTCCTGGAGACCTCCGCGCCCCGCAACCTCCCCTTCTACGAGCGGCTCGGCTTCACCGTCACCGCCG
ACGTCGAGGTGCCCGAAGGACCGCGCACCTGGTGCATGACCCGCAAGCCCGGTGCCAGTTAACGAATTCT
AGATCTTGAGACAAATGGCAGTATTCATCCACAATTTTAAAAGAAAAGGGGGGATTGGGGGGTACAGTGC
AGGGGAAAGAATAGTAGACATAATAGCAACAGACATACAAACTAAAGAATTACAAAAACAAATTACAAAA
ATTCAAAATTTTCGGGTTTATTACAGGGACAGCAGAGATCCACTTTGGCGCCGGCTCGAGGCCTGCAGGT
GCAAAGATGGATAAAGTTTTAAACAGAGAGGAATCTTTGCAGCTAATGGACCTTCTAGGTCTTGAAAGGA
GTGGGAATT
