>Addgene plasmid #143007 | TFORF0058 | depositor partial sequence | sequence record 281159 | Insert
ACCGCCACCATGGCATCAGAACTGGCAATGAGCAACTCCGACCTGCCCACCAGTCCCCTGGCCATGGAAT
ATGTTAATGACTTCGATCTGATGAAGTTTGAAGTGAAAAAGGAACCGGTGGAGACCGACCGCATCATCAG
CCAGTGCGGCCGTCTCATCGCCGGGGGCTCGCTGTCCTCCACCCCCATGAGCACGCCGTGCAGCTCGGTG
CCCCCTTCCCCCAGCTTCTCGGCGCCCAGCCCGGGCTCGGGCAGCGAGCAGAAGGCGCACCTGGAAGACT
ACTACTGGATGACCGGCTACCCGCAGCAGCTGAACCCCGAGGCGCTGGGCTTCAGCCCCGAGGACGCGGT
CGAGGCGCTCATCAGCAACAGCCACCAGCTCCAGGGCGGCTTCGATGGCTACGCGCGCGGGGCGCAGCAG
CTGGCCGCGGCGGCCGGGGCCGGTGCCGGCGCCTCCTTGGGCGGCAGCGGCGAGGAGATGGGCCCCGCCG
CCGCCGTGGTGTCCGCCGTGATCGCCGCGGCCGCCGCGCAGAGCGGCGCGGGCCCGCACTACCACCACCA
CCACCACCACGCCGCCGGCCACCACCACCACCCGACGGCCGGCGCGCCCGGCGCCGCGGGCAGCGCGGCC
GCCTCGGCCGGTGGCGCTGGGGGCGCGGGCGGCGGTGGCCCGGCCAGCGCTGGGGGCGGCGGCGGCGGCG
GCGGCGGCGGAGGCGGCGGGGGCGCGGCGGGGGCGGGGGGCGCCCTGCACCCGCACCACGCCGCCGGCGG
CCTGCACTTCGACGACCGCTTCTCCGACGAGCAGCTGGTGACCATGTCTGTGCGCGAGCTGAACCGGCAG
CTGCGCGGGGTCAGCAAGGAGGAGGTGATCCGGCTGAAGCAGAAGAGGCGGACCCTGAAAAACCGCGGCT
ATGCCCAGTCCTGCCGCTTCAAGAGGGTGCAGCAGAGACACGTCCTGGAGTCGGAGAAGAACCAGCTGCT
GCAGCAAGTCGACCACCTCAAGCAGGAGATCTCCAGGCTGGTGCGCGAGAGGGACGCGTACAAGGAGAAA
TACGAGAAGTTGGTGAGCAGCGGCTTCCGAGAAAACGGCTCGAGCAGCGACAACCCGTCCTCTCCCGAGT
TTTTCATAACTGAGCCCACTCGCAAGTTGGAGCCATCAGTGGGATACGCCACATTTTGGAAGCCCCAGCA
TCGTGTACTTACCAGTGTGTTCACAAAATAGTAATGAACTAGTCCGTAACTTGAAAGTATTTCGATTTCT
TGGCTTTATATATCTTGTGGAAAGGACGAGTACCAACTATCTAAGCAGGGTGA
