>Addgene plasmid #143007 | TFORF0058 | depositor partial sequence | sequence record 281160 | Barcode
GTACCAACTATCTAAGCAGGGTGA
